Addgene plasmid #138578: pGL4.24-Cd36-enhancer6
Purpose: Firefly luciferase enhancer reporter fused with 1.5~2 kb fragments of mouse Cd36 enhancers at Chr5:17898458_17899478
Depositing lab: Lora Hooper. Depositing organization: University of Texas Southwestern Medical Center. Publication: The intestinal microbiota programs diurnal rhythms in host metabolism through histone deacetylase 3. Kuang Z, Wang Y, Li Y, Ye C, Ruhn KA, Behrendt CL, Olson EN, Hooper LV. Science. 2019 Sep 27;365(6460):1428-1434. doi: 10.1126/science.aaw3134. PubMed 31604271.
Backbone
  Vector backbone: pGL4.24
  Backbone manufacturer: Promega
  Backbone size w/o insert (bp): 4411
  Total vector size (bp): 5432
  Vector type: Luciferase
Growth in bacteria
  Bacterial resistance: Ampicillin, 100 μg/mL
  Growth temperature: 37°C
  Growth strain: DH5alpha
  Copy number: High Copy
Gene/Insert
  Gene/Insert name: Cd36 Promoter
  Species: M. musculus (mouse)
  Insert size (bp): 1021
  GenBank ID: NC_000071.6
  Entrez Gene: Cd36 (a.k.a. FAT, GPIV, Scarb3)
  Promoter: Minimal promoter
  Cloning method: Restriction Enzyme; 5′ cloning site KpnI (unknown if destroyed); 3′ cloning site XhoI (unknown if destroyed)
  Sequencing primers: 5′ RVprimer3; 3′ TGGCTTTACCAACAGTACCGGA
Terms and licenses: Academic/Nonprofit Terms; Industry Terms: Not Available to Industry
How to cite: pGL4.24-Cd36-enhancer6 was a gift from Lora Hooper (Addgene plasmid # 138578 ; http://n2t.net/addgene:138578 ; RRID:Addgene_138578)
