[The description below was written by a language model from this plasmid's Addgene catalogue record and pLannotate feature annotations shown in this document.]
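Description:
pGL4.24-Cd36-enhancer6 is a firefly luciferase enhancer-reporter plasmid built on the Promega pGL4.24 backbone, intended for transfection into mammalian cells and propagated in E. coli. It replicates from a high-copy ColE1/pUC-type origin and is selected with ampicillin through the β-lactamase (AmpR) gene. The short large T antigen and tetracycline-resistance fragments picked up by the annotation appear to be backbone remnants rather than functional elements.

The reporter unit consists of a minimal TATA-box promoter (minP) with low basal activity driving the synthetic luc2 firefly luciferase, fused at its C-terminus to an hPEST degradation sequence derived from mouse ornithine decarboxylase, and terminated by an SV40 poly(A) signal. The PEST tag shortens the reporter protein's half-life, so luminescence follows changes in transcription more closely. Upstream, a synthetic poly(A) signal and an RNA polymerase II pause site from the human α2 globin gene limit read-through transcription from the backbone, keeping background low. A roughly 1 kb mouse genomic fragment from chromosome 5 in the Cd36 locus, described as a candidate Cd36 enhancer, was cloned between KpnI and XhoI ahead of minP. This insert is not annotated in the feature table, but it presumably occupies the unannotated stretch between the pause site and the minimal promoter. The catalogue names the insert "Cd36 Promoter" and its purpose line mentions 1.5 to 2 kb fragments, whereas the recorded insert size is 1,021 bp. The sequenced record is also slightly shorter than the stated total size.

Because minP alone is weak, luciferase output reports whether the cloned fragment has enhancer activity, and the construct is one of a set used to test regulatory regions controlling Cd36 expression.
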