Features (pLannotate 1.2.2; 11 found; start..end, strand, type, name):
      1..32      +  promoter       minP: minimal TATA-box promoter with low basal activity
     65..1714    +  CDS            luciferase: firefly luciferase synthetic luc2 version of the luciferase gene
   1718..1837    +  CDS            hPEST: PEST degradation sequence from mouse ornithine decarboxylase human codon-optimized
   1889..2010    -  polyA_signal   SV40 poly(A) signal: SV40 polyadenylation signal
   2033..2101    -  CDS            large T antigen (fragment): large T antigen from SV40 (simian virus 40)
   2117..2249    +  CDS            TcR (fragment): tetracycline efflux protein; tet; confers resistance to tetracycline
   2429..3017    -  rep_origin     ori: high-copy-number ColE1/pMB1/pBR322/pUC origin of replication
   3217..4077    -  CDS            AmpR: β-lactamase confers resistance to ampicillin, carbenicillin, and related antibiotics
   4078..4119    -  promoter       AmpR promoter (fragment): bla
   4182..4230    +  polyA_signal   poly(A) signal: synthetic polyadenylation signal
   4244..4335    +  misc_feature   pause site: RNA polymerase II transcriptional pause signal from the human α2 globin gene
>Addgene plasmid #138578 | pGL4.24-Cd36-enhancer6 | addgene full sequence | sequence record 275936 | Addgene NGS Result
TAGAGGGTATATAATGGAAGCTCGACTTCCAGCTTGGCAATCCGGTACTGTTGGTAAAGCCACCATGGAA
GATGCCAAAAACATTAAGAAGGGCCCAGCGCCATTCTACCCACTCGAAGACGGGACCGCCGGCGAGCAGC
TGCACAAAGCCATGAAGCGCTACGCCCTGGTGCCCGGCACCATCGCCTTTACCGACGCACATATCGAGGT
GGACATTACCTACGCCGAGTACTTCGAGATGAGCGTTCGGCTGGCAGAAGCTATGAAGCGCTATGGGCTG
AATACAAACCATCGGATCGTGGTGTGCAGCGAGAATAGCTTGCAGTTCTTCATGCCCGTGTTGGGTGCCC
TGTTCATCGGTGTGGCTGTGGCCCCAGCTAACGACATCTACAACGAGCGCGAGCTGCTGAACAGCATGGG
CATCAGCCAGCCCACCGTCGTATTCGTGAGCAAGAAAGGGCTGCAAAAGATCCTCAACGTGCAAAAGAAG
CTACCGATCATACAAAAGATCATCATCATGGATAGCAAGACCGACTACCAGGGCTTCCAAAGCATGTACA
CCTTCGTGACTTCCCATTTGCCACCCGGCTTCAACGAGTACGACTTCGTGCCCGAGAGCTTCGACCGGGA
CAAAACCATCGCCCTGATCATGAACAGTAGTGGCAGTACCGGATTGCCCAAGGGCGTAGCCCTACCGCAC
CGCACCGCTTGTGTCCGATTCAGTCATGCCCGCGACCCCATCTTCGGCAACCAGATCATCCCCGACACCG
CTATCCTCAGCGTGGTGCCATTTCACCACGGCTTCGGCATGTTCACCACGCTGGGCTACTTGATCTGCGG
CTTTCGGGTCGTGCTCATGTACCGCTTCGAGGAGGAGCTATTCTTGCGCAGCTTGCAAGACTATAAGATT
CAATCTGCCCTGCTGGTGCCCACACTATTTAGCTTCTTCGCTAAGAGCACTCTCATCGACAAGTACGACC
TAAGCAACTTGCACGAGATCGCCAGCGGCGGGGCGCCGCTCAGCAAGGAGGTAGGTGAGGCCGTGGCCAA
ACGCTTCCACCTACCAGGCATCCGCCAGGGCTACGGCCTGACAGAAACAACCAGCGCCATTCTGATCACC
CCCGAAGGGGACGACAAGCCTGGCGCAGTAGGCAAGGTGGTGCCCTTCTTCGAGGCTAAGGTGGTGGACT
TGGACACCGGTAAGACACTGGGTGTGAACCAGCGCGGCGAGCTGTGCGTCCGTGGCCCCATGATCATGAG
CGGCTACGTTAACAACCCCGAGGCTACAAACGCTCTCATCGACAAGGACGGCTGGCTGCACAGCGGCGAC
ATCGCCTACTGGGACGAGGACGAGCACTTCTTCATCGTGGACCGGCTGAAGAGCCTGATCAAATACAAGG
GCTACCAGGTAGCCCCAGCCGAACTGGAGAGCATCCTGCTGCAACACCCCAACATCTTCGACGCCGGGGT
CGCCGGCCTGCCCGACGACGATGCCGGCGAGCTGCCCGCCGCAGTCGTCGTGCTGGAACACGGTAAAACC
ATGACCGAGAAGGAGATCGTGGACTATGTGGCCAGCCAGGTTACAACCGCCAAGAAGCTGCGCGGTGGTG
TTGTGTTCGTGGACGAGGTGCCTAAAGGACTGACCGGCAAGTTGGACGCCCGCAAGATCCGCGAGATTCT
CATTAAGGCCAAGAAGGGCGGCAAGATCGCCGTGAATTCTCACGGCTTCCCTCCCGAGGTGGAGGAGCAG
GCCGCCGGCACCCTGCCCATGAGCTGCGCCCAGGAGAGCGGCATGGATAGACACCCTGCTGCTTGCGCCA
GCGCCAGGATCAACGTCTAAGGCCGCGACTCTAGAGTCGGGGCGGCCGGCCGCTTCGAGCAGACATGATA
AGATACATTGATGAGTTTGGACAAACCACAACTAGAATGCAGTGAAAAAAATGCTTTATTTGTGAAATTT
GTGATGCTATTGCTTTATTTGTAACCATTATAAGCTGCAATAAACAAGTTAACAACAACAATTGCATTCA
TTTTATGTTTCAGGTTCAGGGGGAGGTGTGGGAGGTTTTTTAAAGCAAGTAAAACCTCTACAAATGTGGT
AAAATCGATAAGGATCCGTCGACCGATGCCCTTGAGAGCCTTCAACCCAGTCAGCTCCTTCCGGTGGGCG
CGGGGCATGACTATCGTCGCCGCACTTATGACTGTCTTCTTTATCATGCAACTCGTAGGACAGGTGCCGG
CAGCGCTCTTCCGCTTCCTCGCTCACTGACTCGCTGCGCTCGGTCGTTCGGCTGCGGCGAGCGGTATCAG
CTCACTCAAAGGCGGTAATACGGTTATCCACAGAATCAGGGGATAACGCAGGAAAGAACATGTGAGCAAA
AGGCCAGCAAAAGGCCAGGAACCGTAAAAAGGCCGCGTTGCTGGCGTTTTTCCATAGGCTCCGCCCCCCT
GACGAGCATCACAAAAATCGACGCTCAAGTCAGAGGTGGCGAAACCCGACAGGACTATAAAGATACCAGG
CGTTTCCCCCTGGAAGCTCCCTCGTGCGCTCTCCTGTTCCGACCCTGCCGCTTACCGGATACCTGTCCGC
CTTTCTCCCTTCGGGAAGCGTGGCGCTTTCTCATAGCTCACGCTGTAGGTATCTCAGTTCGGTGTAGGTC
GTTCGCTCCAAGCTGGGCTGTGTGCACGAACCCCCCGTTCAGCCCGACCGCTGCGCCTTATCCGGTAACT
ATCGTCTTGAGTCCAACCCGGTAAGACACGACTTATCGCCACTGGCAGCAGCCACTGGTAACAGGATTAG
CAGAGCGAGGTATGTAGGCGGTGCTACAGAGTTCTTGAAGTGGTGGCCTAACTACGGCTACACTAGAAGA
ACAGTATTTGGTATCTGCGCTCTGCTGAAGCCAGTTACCTTCGGAAAAAGAGTTGGTAGCTCTTGATCCG
GCAAACAAACCACCGCTGGTAGCGGTGGTTTTTTTGTTTGCAAGCAGCAGATTACGCGCAGAAAAAAAGG
ATCTCAAGAAGATCCTTTGATCTTTTCTACGGGGTCTGACGCTCAGTGGAACGAAAACTCACGTTAAGGG
ATTTTGGTCATGAGATTATCAAAAAGGATCTTCACCTAGATCCTTTTAAATTAAAAATGAAGTTTTAAAT
CAATCTAAAGTATATATGAGTAAACTTGGTCTGACAGCGGCCGCAAATGCTAAACCACTGCAGTGGTTAC
CAGTGCTTGATCAGTGAGGCACCGATCTCAGCGATCTGCCTATTTCGTTCGTCCATAGTGGCCTGACTCC
CCGTCGTGTAGATCACTACGATTCGTGAGGGCTTACCATCAGGCCCCAGCGCAGCAATGATGCCGCGAGA
GCCGCGTTCACCGGCCCCCGATTTGTCAGCAATGAACCAGCCAGCAGGGAGGGCCGAGCGAAGAAGTGGT
CCTGCTACTTTGTCCGCCTCCATCCAGTCTATGAGCTGCTGTCGTGATGCTAGAGTAAGAAGTTCGCCAG
TGAGTAGTTTCCGAAGAGTTGTGGCCATTGCTACTGGCATCGTGGTATCACGCTCGTCGTTCGGTATGGC
TTCGTTCAACTCTGGTTCCCAGCGGTCAAGCCGGGTCACATGATCACCCATATTATGAAGAAATGCAGTC
AGCTCCTTAGGGCCTCCGATCGTTGTCAGAAGTAAGTTGGCCGCGGTGTTGTCGCTCATGGTAATGGCAG
CACTACACAATTCTCTTACCGTCATGCCATCCGTAAGATGCTTTTCCGTGACCGGCGAGTACTCAACCAA
GTCGTTTTGTGAGTAGTGTATACGGCGACCAAGCTGCTCTTGCCCGGCGTCTATACGGGACAACACCGCG
CCACATAGCAGTACTTTGAAAGTGCTCATCATCGGGAATCGTTCTTCGGGGCGGAAAGACTCAAGGATCT
TGCCGCTATTGAGATCCAGTTCGATATAGCCCACTCTTGCACCCAGTTGATCTTCAGCATCTTTTACTTT
CACCAGCGTTTCGGGGTGTGCAAAAACAGGCAAGCAAAATGCCGCAAAGAAGGGAATGAGTGCGACACGA
AAATGTTGGATGCTCATACTCGTCCTTTTTCAATATTATTGAAGCATTTATCAGGGTTACTAGTACGTCT
CTCAAGGATAAGTAAGTAATATTAAGGTACGGGAGGTATTGGACAGGCCGCAATAAAATATCTTTATTTT
CATTACATCTGTGTGTTGGTTTTTTGTGTGAATCGATAGTACTAACATACGCTCTCCATCAAAACAAAAC
GAAACAAAACAAACTAGCAAAATAGGCTGTCCCCAGTGCAAGTGCAGGTGCCAGAACATTTCTCTGGCCT
AACTGGCCGGTACCTCAGATGCCACTGACCTGAACTGTACAGAAAGAAACATAGTTTCTGGGGGCAGGAG
GGACCAAGCAAGCCTGTCTATTATCCCTTTAAACACACACACACACACACACACACACACTTCATGTATT
TCCTATGCACTTCTGTTTTTATATGAAAGGGAAAAACGTTGTGAGTTTGAAGTCTCCTAGAAGGAGCAAT
ATCTGGTAAACCTTGATTAAGAGTTGGGTCTTGGAATCCTTACTGCTGAATCCACTCATTTGTATAGCAT
AGCCATTGTTAGCTTAAATTTCTATCACTTATGTGAGGGAGCAGATGTTTCCTTTAGAGTAAGTGACAGA
TACTTATGTACTGCCTTTTCTTCCTCTCGTGGAAGCCAACCAACATCTGCTTTGAGGGACATTATCATGT
TGAAACCTTGAACTGGAGACTTGGCACTTCCTTGCCTCAAGGAGACGGAAGGAAGCTCTAAGTGTGGAAA
AGACAAGGGAAAAAAAAAAGCCACAGTGTATGGTAATACCAGATGATGCTAAGAAAAAAATAGAAAGAAC
CCTTGACAGTAAACACAATCTAAAATAATTCCATGGGAAAATGTTCCAATTTAAATAGAAAATATTTATA
TGTTTATTTTAATATTCAAATAAAAACTAACAATCATATTTTCAGTTACGACTGCTTATATCAAATGCTT
AATATGATTGTATAGTTAGCATTTCCACTATAAACCATTGGCAACATTATTAGCCACTTTTTTTTTTTTA
ATTTTTGAGACTATAATTTAATCACATCTTTTTTTCCCCTTCTCTTACCTCCCTCCAAACCCTCCCACAT
ACTACTCCTTACTGTCTTTCAAATTCATAGTCTCTTTAAAAAATTGTTGCTACATGCACACATACACACA
CATATGTACATGTATGTATATTCCTAAGTATAACCTGCTCAGTCAATATAATGTTACTTGCGTGAATGAT
CTCAGGGTTGTCCATTTGGCATTAGATAACTAATTGGAGTGCTCCTTGCTGGAGAAGCTCGAGGATATCA
AGATCTGGCCTCGGCGGCCAAGCTTAGACAC
