>Addgene plasmid #138578 | pGL4.24-Cd36-enhancer6 | depositor partial sequence | sequence record 298307 | Insert
CTTCTCCAGCAAGGAGCACTCCAATTAGTTATCTAATGCCAAATGGACAACCCTGAGATCATTCACGCAA
GTAACATTATATTGACTGAGCAGGTTATACTTAGGAATATACATACATGTACATATGTGTGTGTATGTGT
GCATGTAGCAACAATTTTTTAAAGAGACTATGAATTTGAAAGACAGTAAGGAGTAGTATGTGGGAGGGTT
TGGAGGGAGGTAAGAGAAGGGGAAAAAAAGATGTGATTAAATTATAGTCTCAAAAATTAAAAAAAAAAAA
GTGGCTAATAATGTTGCCAATGGTTTATAGTGGAAATGCTAACTATACAATCATATTAAGCATTTGATAT
AAGCAGTCGTAACTGAAAATATGATTGTTAGTTTTTATTTGAATATTAAAATAAACATATAAATATTTTC
TATTTAAATTGGAACATTTTCCCATGGAATTATTTTAGATTGTGTTTACTGTCAAGGGTTCTTTCTATTT
TTTTCTTAGCATCATCTGGTATTACCATACACTGTGGCTTTTTTTTTTCCCTTGTCTTTTCCACACTTAG
AGCTTCCTTCCGTCTCCTTGAGGCAAGGAAGTGCCAAGTCTCCAGTTCAAGGTTTCAACATGATAATGTC
CCTCAAAGCAGATGTTGGTTGGCTTCCACGAGAGGAAGAAAAGGCAGTACATAAGTATCTGTCACTTACT
CTAAAGGAAACATCTGCTCCCTCACATAAGTGATAGAAATTTAAGCTAACAATGGCTATGCTATACAAAT
GAGTGGATTCAGCAGTAAGGATTCCAAGACCCAACTCTTAATCAAGGTTTACCAGATATTGCTCCTTCTA
GGAGACTTCAAACTCACAACGTTTTTCCCTTTCATATAAAAACAGAAGTGCATAGGAAATACATGAAGTG
TGTGTGTGTGTGTGTGTGTGTGTGTTTAAAGGGATAATAGACAGGCTTGCTTGGTCCCTCCTGCCCCCAG
AAACTATGTTTCTTTCTGTACAGTTCAGGTCAGTGGCATCTGA
